Addgene plasmid #207869: pRset-OppA
Purpose: Bacterial expression of poly-his-tagged L. lactic OppA
Depositing lab: Mathew Tantama. Depositing organization: Purdue University. Publication: pH- and Temperature-Dependent Peptide Binding to the Lactococcus lactis Oligopeptide-Binding Protein A Measured with a Fluorescence Anisotropy Assay. Norcross S, Sunderraj A, Tantama M. ACS Omega. 2019 Feb 28;4(2):2812-2822. doi: 10.1021/acsomega.8b02427. Epub 2019 Feb 6. PubMed 30842982.
Backbone
  Vector backbone: pRset
  Backbone manufacturer: Invitrogen
  Backbone size w/o insert (bp): 2761
  Total vector size (bp): 4666
  Vector type: Bacterial Expression
Growth in bacteria
  Bacterial resistance: Ampicillin, 100 μg/mL
  Growth temperature: 37°C
  Growth strain: DH5alpha
  Copy number: High Copy
Gene/Insert
  Gene/Insert name: OppA
  Species: L. lactis
  Insert size (bp): 1905
  Promoter: T7
  Tag / fusion protein: 6xHis (N terminal on insert)
  Cloning method: Gibson Cloning
  Sequencing primers: 5′ TAATACGACTCACTATAGGG; 3′ GCTAGTTATTGCTCAGCGG
Terms and licenses: Academic/Nonprofit Terms; Industry Terms: Not Available to Industry
How to cite: pRset-OppA was a gift from Mathew Tantama (Addgene plasmid # 207869 ; http://n2t.net/addgene:207869 ; RRID:Addgene_207869)
