[The description below was written by a language model from this plasmid's Addgene catalogue record and pLannotate feature annotations shown in this document.]
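Description:
pRset-OppA is a 4,666 bp bacterial expression plasmid built on the Invitrogen pRSET backbone for producing a polyhistidine-tagged form of OppA, the oligopeptide-binding protein A of Lactococcus lactis. It is maintained in E. coli through a high-copy ColE1/pUC-type origin and selected with ampicillin via the β-lactamase gene and its native promoter. An f1 phage origin is also present, a legacy feature that allows single-stranded DNA production.

The expression cassette is driven by the bacteriophage T7 promoter followed by the efficient T7 gene 10 ribosome binding site, so expression requires a host supplying T7 RNA polymerase. The annotation shows no lac operator and only a very short lacI fragment, so the plasmid carries no repressor control of its own. Translation begins in the standard pRSET N-terminal leader. This comprises a 6xHis stretch (picked up by the annotator as a short fragment of a composite tag), the T7 gene 10 leader peptide that promotes translation, and the Xpress epitope, which includes an enterokinase cleavage site that could be used to remove the tags. The oppA coding sequence, inserted by Gibson assembly, follows in frame. It matches the L. lactis subsp. lactis component of the oligopeptide permease, a binding-protein-dependent transport system in which OppA binds peptides with high affinity. A T7 terminator closes the transcription unit; the small SET1 and lacZα fragments flagged nearby appear to be backbone remnants rather than functional parts.

The His tag supports metal-affinity purification of recombinant OppA. The associated work used the protein to measure pH- and temperature-dependent peptide binding with a fluorescence anisotropy assay.
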