Features (pLannotate 1.2.2; 14 found; start..end, strand, type, name):
     10..438     +  rep_origin     f1 ori (sequence partly withheld): f1 bacteriophage origin of replication; arrow indicates direction of (+) strand synthesis
    491..595     +  promoter       AmpR promoter: bla
    596..1456    +  CDS            AmpR: β-lactamase; bla; confers resistance to ampicillin, carbenicillin, and related antibiotics
   1627..2215    +  rep_origin     ori: high-copy-number ColE1/pMB1/pBR322/pUC origin of replication
   2398..2451    +  CDS            lacI (fragment): lac repressor; lacI; The lac repressor binds to the lac operator to inhibit transcription in E. coli. This inhibition can be relieved by adding lactose or isopropyl-β-D-thiogalactopyranoside (IPTG).
   2471..2489    +  promoter       T7 promoter: promoter for bacteriophage T7 RNA polymerase
   2521..2543    +  RBS            RBS: efficient ribosome binding site from bacteriophage T7 gene 10 (Olins and Rangwala, 1989)
   2563..2583    +  CDS            capTEV™ (fragment): composite tag for in vivo biotinylation, TEV protease cleavage, and 6xHis tagging
   2584..2616    +  CDS            T7 tag (gene 10 leader): leader peptide from bacteriophage T7 gene 10 promotes efficient translation in E. coli
   2620..2643    +  CDS            Xpress™ tag: Xpress™ epitope tag, including an enterokinase recognition and cleavage site
   2653..4452    +  CDS            oppA: OPPA_LACLL - Protein inferred from homology: Swiss-Prot protein existence level 3. This protein is a component of the oligopeptide permease, a binding protein-dependent transport system, it binds peptides up to five amino acids long with high affinity. From Lactococcus lactis subsp. lactis (Streptococcus lactis).
   4475..4524    +  CDS            SET1 (fragment): solubility-enhancement tag derived from T7 phage gene 10B
   4532..4579    +  terminator     T7 terminator: transcription terminator for bacteriophage T7 RNA polymerase
   4605..5       +  CDS            lacZα (fragment) (across the origin): LacZα fragment of β-galactosidase; lacZ fragment
>Addgene plasmid #207869 | pRset-OppA | addgene full sequence | sequence record 409911 | Addgene NGS Result
GCGAATGGG
[124 nt withheld, positions 10-133]
C
[91 nt withheld, positions 135-225]
A
[49 nt withheld, positions 227-275]
CCTTTGACGTTGGAGTCCACGTTCTTT
[37 nt withheld, positions 303-339]
ACCCTATCTCGGTCTATTCTTTTGATTTATAAGGGATTTTGCCGATTTCGGCCTATTGGTTAAAAAATGA
GCTGATTTAACAAAAATTTAACGCGAATTTTAACAAAATATTAACGCTTACAATTTAGGTGGCACTTTTC
GGGGAAATGTGCGCGGAACCCCTATTTGTTTATTTTTCTAAATACATTCAAATATGTATCCGCTCATGAG
ACAATAACCCTGATAAATGCTTCAATAATATTGAAAAAGGAAGAGTATGAGTATTCAACATTTCCGTGTC
GCCCTTATTCCCTTTTTTGCGGCATTTTGCCTTCCTGTTTTTGCTCACCCAGAAACGCTGGTGAAAGTAA
AAGATGCTGAAGATCAGTTGGGTGCACGAGTGGGTTACATCGAACTGGATCTCAACAGCGGTAAGATCCT
TGAGAGTTTTCGCCCCGAAGAACGTTTTCCAATGATGAGCACTTTTAAAGTTCTGCTATGTGGCGCGGTA
TTATCCCGTATTGACGCCGGGCAAGAGCAACTCGGTCGCCGCATACACTATTCTCAGAATGACTTGGTTG
AGTACTCACCAGTCACAGAAAAGCATCTTACGGATGGCATGACAGTAAGAGAATTATGCAGTGCTGCCAT
AACCATGAGTGATAACACTGCGGCCAACTTACTTCTGACAACGATCGGAGGACCGAAGGAGCTAACCGCT
TTTTTGCACAACATGGGGGATCATGTAACTCGCCTTGATCGTTGGGAACCGGAGCTGAATGAAGCCATAC
CAAACGACGAGCGTGACACCACGATGCCTGTAGCAATGGCAACAACGTTGCGCAAACTATTAACTGGCGA
ACTACTTACTCTAGCTTCCCGGCAACAATTAATAGACTGGATGGAGGCGGATAAAGTTGCAGGACCACTT
CTGCGCTCGGCCCTTCCGGCTGGCTGGTTTATTGCTGATAAATCTGGAGCCGGTGAGCGTGGGTCTCGCG
GTATCATTGCAGCACTGGGGCCAGATGGTAAGCCCTCCCGTATCGTAGTTATCTACACGACGGGGAGTCA
GGCAACTATGGATGAACGAAATAGACAGATCGCTGAGATAGGTGCCTCACTGATTAAGCATTGGTAACTG
TCAGACCAAGTTTACTCATATATACTTTAGATTGATTTAAAACTTCATTTTTAATTTAAAAGGATCTAGG
TGAAGATCCTTTTTGATAATCTCATGACCAAAATCCCTTAACGTGAGTTTTCGTTCCACTGAGCGTCAGA
CCCCGTAGAAAAGATCAAAGGATCTTCTTGAGATCCTTTTTTTCTGCGCGTAATCTGCTGCTTGCAAACA
AAAAAACCACCGCTACCAGCGGTGGTTTGTTTGCCGGATCAAGAGCTACCAACTCTTTTTCCGAAGGTAA
CTGGCTTCAGCAGAGCGCAGATACCAAATACTGTTCTTCTAGTGTAGCCGTAGTTAGGCCACCACTTCAA
GAACTCTGTAGCACCGCCTACATACCTCGCTCTGCTAATCCTGTTACCAGTGGCTGCTGCCAGTGGCGAT
AAGTCGTGTCTTACCGGGTTGGACTCAAGACGATAGTTACCGGATAAGGCGCAGCGGTCGGGCTGAACGG
GGGGTTCGTGCACACAGCCCAGCTTGGAGCGAACGACCTACACCGAACTGAGATACCTACAGCGTGAGCT
ATGAGAAAGCGCCACGCTTCCCGAAGGGAGAAAGGCGGACAGGTATCCGGTAAGCGGCAGGGTCGGAACA
GGAGAGCGCACGAGGGAGCTTCCAGGGGGAAACGCCTGGTATCTTTATAGTCCTGTCGGGTTTCGCCACC
TCTGACTTGAGCGTCGATTTTTGTGATGCTCGTCAGGGGGGCGGAGCCTATGGAAAAACGCCAGCAACGC
GGCCTTTTTACGGTTCCTGGCCTTTTGCTGGCCTTTTGCTCACATGTTCTTTCCTGCGTTATCCCCTGAT
TCTGTGGATAACCGTATTACCGCCTTTGAGTGAGCTGATACCGCTCGCCGCAGCCGAACGACCGAGCGCA
GCGAGTCAGTGAGCGAGGAAGCGGAAGAGCGCCCAATACGCAAACCGCCTCTCCCCGCGCGTTGGCCGAT
TCATTAATGCAGGATCTCGATCCCGCGAAATTAATACGACTCACTATAGGGAGACCACAACGGTTTCCCT
CTAGAAATAATTTTGTTTAACTTTAAGAAGGAGATATACATATGCGGGGTTCTCATCATCATCATCATCA
TGGTATGGCTAGCATGACTGGTGGACAGCAAATGGGTCGGGATCTGTACGACGATGACGATAAGGATCCC
ACCATGAATAAGTTGAAAGTCACCCTCCTTGCTAGTTCAGTCGTGCTTGCTGCTACACTGCTGAGCGCTA
GTGGTTCTAATCAAAGCTCATCCACTTCCACCAAGAAGCTCAAGGCAGGTAACTTTGATGTGGCATACCA
GAATCCTGACAAAGCTATCAAGGGAGGCAATTTGAAGGTAGCTTACCAAAGCGACTCCCCTATGAAGGCA
CAGTGGCTGTCTGGTCTGTCTAATGACGCTACTTTCGCAACTATGTCTGGCCCAGGTGGGGGACAGGACG
GACTGTTTTTTACAGACAGCGGGTTTAAGTTCATCAAGGGAGGGGCAGCAGACGTAGCACTGGATAAGGA
GTCTAAGACCGCCACAATTACTCTCCGAAAGGATCTGAAATGGTCCGACGGCAGTGAGGTCACGGCCAAA
GACTATGAGTTTACCTACGAGACCATCGCAAACCCAGCTTATGGCTCCGACCGTTGGACCGACTCTCTTG
CTAACATTGTAGGTCTCAGTGACTACCATACAGGCAAAGCTAAAACCATCTCCGGTATCACTTTCCCTGA
TGGAGAGAACGGCAAGGTCATCAAGGTGCAGTTTAAGGAAATGAAACCAGGAATGACACAAAGCGGAAAT
GGCTATTTTCTGGAGACGGTCGCACCATATCAGTATCTTAAGGATGTCGCTCCAAAGGACCTCGCTTCTA
GCCCCAAAACAACAACAAAACCTCTCGTGACCGGACCCTTCAAGCCAGAGAACGTGGTTGCCGGCGAATC
TATCAAATACGTGCCTAATCCTTACTATTGGGGTGAAAAGCCTAAGCTGAACAGCATCACTTACGAAGTT
GTATCTACAGCTAAGTCAGTGGCAGCCTTGAGTTCTTCTAAGTACGATATTATCAATGGGATGGTCTCTT
CTCAGTATAAGCAGGTGAAGAATCTGAAAGGTTATAAAGTACTCGGTCAGCAAGCCATGTATATTAGCCT
GATGTACTATAATCTCGGCCATTATGACGCAAAGAACTCTATCAATGTTCAGGATCGCAAGACTCCCCTC
CAGGATCAGAATGTTCGGCAGGCCATCGGATACGCTCGCAACGTCGCTGAAGTTGACAATAAGTTCTCCA
ACGGATTGAGCACACCTGCTAATTCTCTTATTCCCCCCATATTCAAGCAGTTTACTAGCAGCTCTGTGAA
AGGCTATGAGAAACAAGACCTGGACAAGGCAAACAAGCTGTTGGATGAGGATGGTTGGAAGCTGAATAAG
TCTACAGGTTATCGGGAAAAGGACGGCAAGGAACTCTCCCTGGTGTACGCTGCTCGTGTAGGGGATGCCA
ACGCTGAAACTATCGCACAGAATTACATCCAGCAATGGAAGAAAATCGGTGTCAAGGTGTCTCTTTACAA
CGGCAAACTGATGGAGTTCAATAGTTGGGTAGACCACATGACCACACCACCAGGGGCCAACGATTGGGAC
ATCACTGATGGGTCTTGGTCTCTTGCATCTGAGCCTTCCCAGCAGGACCTGTTCTCAGCCGCAGCTCCTT
ACAACTTTGGGCACTTCAACGACTCCGAAATTACCAAGGATCTGAACGATATTGATTCTGCCAAATCTGA
GAACCCTACTTACCGGAAGGCCGCTTTTGTAAAGTATCAGGAAGATATGAATAAGAAGGCATACGTGATC
CCAACTAACTTTATGCTGAACTACACTCCAGTGAATAAGCGCGTGGTTGGCATGACCCTGGATTACGGAG
CTATGAATACCTGGAGTGAGATTGGTGTCAGTAGCGCTAAGCTGGCAACAAAGTGAGAATTCGAAGCTTG
ATCCGGCTGCTAACAAAGCCCGAAAGGAAGCTGAGTTGGCTGCTGCCACCGCTGAGCAATAACTAGCATA
ACCCCTTGGGGCCTCTAAACGGGTCTTGAGGGGTTTTTTGCTGAAAGGAGGAACTATATCCGGATCTGGC
GTAATAGCGAAGAGGCCCGCACCGATCGCCCTTCCCAACAGTTGCGCAGCCTGAATG
